>Addgene plasmid #98574 | pRSETa-mKikGR-V69T | addgene full sequence | sequence record 203406 | Addgene NGS Result
TAAGAATTCGAAGCTTGATCCGGCTGCTAACAAAGCCCGAAAGGAAGCTGAGTTGGCTGCTGCCACCGCT
GAGCAATAACTAGCATAACCCCTTGGGGCCTCTAAACGGGTCTTGAGGGGTTTTTTGCTGAAAGGAGGAA
CTATATCCGGATCTGGCGTAATAGCGAAGAGGCCCGCACCGATCGCCCTTCCCAACAGTTGCGCAGCCTG
AATGGCGAATGGG
[124 nt withheld, positions 224-347]
C
[91 nt withheld, positions 349-439]
A
[49 nt withheld, positions 441-489]
CCTTTGACGTTGGAGTCCACGTTCTTT
[37 nt withheld, positions 517-553]
ACCCTATCTCGGTCTATTCTTTTGATTTATAAGGGATTTTGCCGATTTCGGCCTATTGGTTAAAAAATGA
GCTGATTTAACAAAAATTTAACGCGAATTTTAACAAAATATTAACGCTTACAATTTAGGTGGCACTTTTC
GGGGAAATGTGCGCGGAACCCCTATTTGTTTATTTTTCTAAATACATTCAAATATGTATCCGCTCATGAG
ACAATAACCCTGATAAATGCTTCAATAATATTGAAAAAGGAAGAGTATGAGTATTCAACATTTCCGTGTC
GCCCTTATTCCCTTTTTTGCGGCATTTTGCCTTCCTGTTTTTGCTCACCCAGAAACGCTGGTGAAAGTAA
AAGATGCTGAAGATCAGTTGGGTGCACGAGTGGGTTACATCGAACTGGATCTCAACAGCGGTAAGATCCT
TGAGAGTTTTCGCCCCGAAGAACGTTTTCCAATGATGAGCACTTTTAAAGTTCTGCTATGTGGCGCGGTA
TTATCCCGTATTGACGCCGGGCAAGAGCAACTCGGTCGCCGCATACACTATTCTCAGAATGACTTGGTTG
AGTACTCACCAGTCACAGAAAAGCATCTTACGGATGGCATGACAGTAAGAGAATTATGCAGTGCTGCCAT
AACCATGAGTGATAACACTGCGGCCAACTTACTTCTGACAACGATCGGAGGACCGAAGGAGCTAACCGCT
TTTTTGCACAACATGGGGGATCATGTAACTCGCCTTGATCGTTGGGAACCGGAGCTGAATGAAGCCATAC
CAAACGACGAGCGTGACACCACGATGCCTGTAGCAATGGCAACAACGTTGCGCAAACTATTAACTGGCGA
ACTACTTACTCTAGCTTCCCGGCAACAATTAATAGACTGGATGGAGGCGGATAAAGTTGCAGGACCACTT
CTGCGCTCGGCCCTTCCGGCTGGCTGGTTTATTGCTGATAAATCTGGAGCCGGTGAGCGTGGGTCTCGCG
GTATCATTGCAGCACTGGGGCCAGATGGTAAGCCCTCCCGTATCGTAGTTATCTACACGACGGGGAGTCA
GGCAACTATGGATGAACGAAATAGACAGATCGCTGAGATAGGTGCCTCACTGATTAAGCATTGGTAACTG
TCAGACCAAGTTTACTCATATATACTTTAGATTGATTTAAAACTTCATTTTTAATTTAAAAGGATCTAGG
TGAAGATCCTTTTTGATAATCTCATGACCAAAATCCCTTAACGTGAGTTTTCGTTCCACTGAGCGTCAGA
CCCCGTAGAAAAGATCAAAGGATCTTCTTGAGATCCTTTTTTTCTGCGCGTAATCTGCTGCTTGCAAACA
AAAAAACCACCGCTACCAGCGGTGGTTTGTTTGCCGGATCAAGAGCTACCAACTCTTTTTCCGAAGGTAA
CTGGCTTCAGCAGAGCGCAGATACCAAATACTGTTCTTCTAGTGTAGCCGTAGTTAGGCCACCACTTCAA
GAACTCTGTAGCACCGCCTACATACCTCGCTCTGCTAATCCTGTTACCAGTGGCTGCTGCCAGTGGCGAT
AAGTCGTGTCTTACCGGGTTGGACTCAAGACGATAGTTACCGGATAAGGCGCAGCGGTCGGGCTGAACGG
GGGGTTCGTGCACACAGCCCAGCTTGGAGCGAACGACCTACACCGAACTGAGATACCTACAGCGTGAGCT
ATGAGAAAGCGCCACGCTTCCCGAAGGGAGAAAGGCGGACAGGTATCCGGTAAGCGGCAGGGTCGGAACA
GGAGAGCGCACGAGGGAGCTTCCAGGGGGAAACGCCTGGTATCTTTATAGTCCTGTCGGGTTTCGCCACC
TCTGACTTGAGCGTCGATTTTTGTGATGCTCGTCAGGGGGGCGGAGCCTATGGAAAAACGCCAGCAACGC
GGCCTTTTTACGGTTCCTGGCCTTTTGCTGGCCTTTTGCTCACATGTTCTTTCCTGCGTTATCCCCTGAT
TCTGTGGATAACCGTATTACCGCCTTTGAGTGAGCTGATACCGCTCGCCGCAGCCGAACGACCGAGCGCA
GCGAGTCAGTGAGCGAGGAAGCGGAAGAGCGCCCAATACGCAAACCGCCTCTCCCCGCGCGTTGGCCGAT
TCATTAATGCAGGATCTCGATCCCGCGAAATTAATACGACTCACTATAGGGAGACCACAACGGTTTCCCT
CTAGAAATAATTTTGTTTAACTTTAAGAAGGAGATATACATATGCGGGGTTCTCATCATCATCATCATCA
TGGTATGGCTAGCATGACTGGTGGACAGCAAATGGGTCGGGATCTGTACGACGATGACGATAAGGATCGA
TGGGGATCCATGAGCGTTATCACCAGCGAGATGAAGATCGAGCTGCGCATGGAGGGCAGCGTGAACGGCC
ACAAGTTCGTGATCACCGGCAAAGGCAGTGGCCGCCCTTACGAAGGCACCCAGACCGTGGATCTGACCGT
GATCGAGGGCGGTCCGCTGCCTTTCGCCTTCGATATCCTGACCACCGCCTTCCACTACGGTAACCGCGTG
TTCACTGAGTACCCGGAGGAGATCGTGGACTACTTCAAGCAGAGCTTTCCTGAGGGCTACAGCTGGGAGC
GTAGCATGAGCTATGAGGACGGCGGCATCTGCCTGGCCACCAATAACATCACCATGAAGAAGGACGGTAG
CAATACCTTCGTGAACGAGATCCGCTTCGACGGCACCAACTTCCCTGCAAACGGCCCGGTGATGCAGCGC
AAGACCGTGAAGTGGGAGCCGAGCACCGAGAAGATGTACGTGCGTGACGGCGTTCTGAAGGGCGACGTGG
AGATGGCCCTGCTGTTAGAGGGCGGTGGCCATTACCGCTGCGACTTCCGCACCACCTACAAGGCCAAGAA
GGTGGTGCAACTGCCGGACTACCACTATGTGGACCACCAGATGGAGATCACCAGCCACGACAAGGATTAC
AACAAAGTGAAGGCCTACGAGCACGCCAAGGCCTACAGCGGCACCTATCGCGGCGCCAAGTACGAATTCG
AGGCCTAA
Features (pLannotate 1.2.2; 14 found; start..end, strand, type, name):
     23..72      +  CDS            SET1 (fragment): solubility-enhancement tag derived from T7 phage gene 10B
     80..127     +  terminator     T7 terminator: transcription terminator for bacteriophage T7 RNA polymerase
    153..219     +  CDS            lacZα (fragment): LacZα fragment of β-galactosidase; lacZ fragment
    224..652     +  rep_origin     f1 ori (sequence partly withheld): f1 bacteriophage origin of replication; arrow indicates direction of (+) strand synthesis
    705..809     +  promoter       AmpR promoter: bla
    810..1670    +  CDS            AmpR: β-lactamase; bla; confers resistance to ampicillin, carbenicillin, and related antibiotics
   1841..2429    +  rep_origin     ori: high-copy-number ColE1/pMB1/pBR322/pUC origin of replication
   2612..2665    +  CDS            lacI (fragment): lac repressor; lacI; The lac repressor binds to the lac operator to inhibit transcription in E. coli. This inhibition can be relieved by adding lactose or isopropyl-β-D-thiogalactopyranoside (IPTG).
   2685..2703    +  promoter       T7 promoter: promoter for bacteriophage T7 RNA polymerase
   2735..2757    +  RBS            RBS: efficient ribosome binding site from bacteriophage T7 gene 10 (Olins and Rangwala, 1989)
   2777..2797    +  CDS            capTEV™ (fragment): composite tag for in vivo biotinylation, TEV protease cleavage, and 6xHis tagging
   2798..2830    +  CDS            T7 tag (gene 10 leader): leader peptide from bacteriophage T7 gene 10 promotes efficient translation in E. coli
   2834..2857    +  CDS            Xpress™ tag: Xpress™ epitope tag, including an enterokinase recognition and cleavage site
   2873..3568    +  CDS            mKikGR: mKikGR is a photoconvertible green/yellow fluorescent protein published in 2008, derived from Favia favus. It has high acid sensitivity.
