[The description below was written by a language model from this plasmid's Addgene catalogue record and pLannotate feature annotations shown in this document.]
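Description:
pRSETa-mKikGR-V69T is a bacterial expression plasmid of about 3.6 kb, built on the pRSET A backbone, for overproducing the photoconvertible fluorescent protein mKikGR carrying the V69T substitution. It is maintained in E. coli at high copy through a ColE1/pUC-type origin and selected with ampicillin via the β-lactamase gene and its own promoter. An f1 phage origin is also present, which in principle allows single-stranded DNA production. The short lacZα, lacI and SET1 matches in the feature table are small fragments, probably backbone remnants or annotation hits rather than functional genes.

The expression cassette runs from a T7 promoter through the efficient ribosome binding site of phage T7 gene 10 into an N-terminal leader, followed by the mKikGR coding sequence and a T7 terminator. Transcription therefore depends on T7 RNA polymerase supplied by the host strain. The leader comprises the 6xHis tag (detected by the annotation as a fragment of a composite His-containing tag), the T7 gene 10 leader peptide that promotes translation, and the Xpress epitope, which includes an enterokinase cleavage site. Together these allow metal-affinity purification, immunodetection and optional tag removal. The insert is codon optimised for E. coli and was introduced by ligation-independent cloning; part of it derives from an earlier construct in a different backbone.

mKikGR is a monomeric green-to-red photoconvertible protein derived from the coral Favia favus. According to the record, the V69T variant can be converted by the primed conversion mechanism, which uses blue and infrared light. The associated work presents this route as reducing phototoxicity in live-cell single-molecule imaging. The plasmid is suited to bacterial overexpression of this variant.
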