Addgene plasmid #98574: pRSETa-mKikGR-V69T
Purpose: photoconvertible fluorescent protein mKikGR-V69T in pRSetA plasmid, photoconvertible by primed conversion mechanism, bacterial overexpression, sequence is codon optimised for E. coli
Depositing lab: Ulrike Endesfelder. Depositing organization: Max Planck Institute for Terrestrial Microbiology. Publication: A general mechanism of photoconversion of green-to-red fluorescent proteins based on blue and infrared light reduces phototoxicity in live-cell single-molecule imaging. Turkowyd B, Balinovic A, Virant D, Golz Carnero HG, Caldana F, Endesfelder M, Bourgeois D, Endesfelder U. Angew Chem Int Ed Engl. 2017 Jun 2. doi: 10.1002/anie.201702870. PubMed 28574633.
Backbone
  Vector backbone: pRsetA
  Vector type: Bacterial Expression
Growth in bacteria
  Bacterial resistance: Ampicillin, 100 μg/mL
  Growth temperature: 37°C
  Growth strain: DH5alpha
  Copy number: High Copy
Gene/Insert
  Gene/Insert name: mKikGR-V69T
  Promoter: T7
  Tag / fusion protein: 6xHis (N terminal on insert)
  Cloning method: Ligation Independent Cloning
  Sequencing primers: 5′ T7 term (GCTAGTTATTGCTCAGCGG); 3′ T7 (TAATACGACTCACTATAGGG)
Resource information
  A portion of this plasmid was derived from a plasmid made by: 10.1073/pnas.1406593111 in different backbone
Terms and licenses: Academic/Nonprofit Terms; Industry Terms: Not Available to Industry
How to cite: pRSETa-mKikGR-V69T was a gift from Ulrike Endesfelder (Addgene plasmid # 98574 ; http://n2t.net/addgene:98574 ; RRID:Addgene_98574)
