>Addgene plasmid #98574 | pRSETa-mKikGR-V69T | depositor partial sequence | sequence record 180497 | mKikGR-V69T
AGCGTTATCACCAGCGAGATGAAGATCGAGCTGCGCATGGAGGGCAGCGTGAACGGCCACAAGTTCGTGA
TCACCGGCAAAGGCAGTGGCCGCCCTTACGAAGGCACCCAGACCGTGGATCTGACCGTGATCGAGGGCGG
TCCGCTGCCTTTCGCCTTCGATATCCTGACCACCGCCTTCCACTACGGTAACCGCGTGTTCACTGAGTAC
CCGGAGGAGATCGTGGACTACTTCAAGCAGAGCTTTCCTGAGGGCTACAGCTGGGAGCGTAGCATGAGCT
ATGAGGACGGCGGCATCTGCCTGGCCACCAATAACATCACCATGAAGAAGGACGGTAGCAATACCTTCGT
GAACGAGATCCGCTTCGACGGCACCAACTTCCCTGCAAACGGCCCGGTGATGCAGCGCAAGACCGTGAAG
TGGGAGCCGAGCACCGAGAAGATGTACGTGCGTGACGGCGTTCTGAAGGGCGACGTGGAGATGGCCCTGC
TGTTAGAGGGCGGTGGCCATTACCGCTGCGACTTCCGCACCACCTACAAGGCCAAGAAGGTGGTGCAACT
GCCGGACTACCACTATGTGGACCACCAGATGGAGATCACCAGCCACGACAAGGATTACAACAAAGTGAAG
GCCTACGAGCACGCCAAGGCCTACAGCGGCACCTATCGCGGCGCCAAGTACGAATTCGAGGCCTAA
